>Addgene plasmid #160957 | pMKO.1-shEsco2 | addgene full sequence | sequence record 319412 | Addgene NGS Result
GAGGGCCTATTTCCCATGATTCCTTCATATTTGCATATACGATACAAGGCTGTTAGAGAGATAATTAGAA
TTAATTTGACTGTAAACACAAAGATATTAGTACAAAATACGTGACGTAGAAAGTAATAATTTCTTGGGTA
GTTTGCAGTTTTAAAATTATGTTTTAAAATGGACTATCATATGCTTACCGTAACTTGAAAGTATTTCGAT
TTCTTGGCTTTATATATCTTGTGGAAAGGACGAAACACCGGCTGCCAAATATCAACCAAATTCTCGAGAA
TTTGGTTGATATTTGGCAGTTTTTGAATTCGCCAGCACAGTGGTCGACCCTGTGGAATGTGTGTCAGTTA
GGGTGTGGAAAGTCCCCAGGCTTCCCAGCAGGCAGAAGTATGCAAAGCATGCATCTCAATTAGTCAGCAA
CCAGGTGTGGAAAGTCCCCAGGCTCCCCAGCAGGCAGAAGTATGCAAAGCATGCATCTCAATTAGTCAGC
AACCATAGTCCCGCCCCTAACTCCGCCCATCCCGCCCCTAACTCCGCCCAGTTCCGCCCATTCTCCGCCC
CATGGCTGACTAATTTTTTTTATTTATGCAGAGGCCGAGGCCGCCTCGGCCTCTGAGCTATTCCAGAAGT
AGTGAGGAGGCTTTTTTGGAGGCCTAGGCTTTTGCAAAAAGCTTACCATGACCGAGTACAAGCCCACGGT
GCGCCTCGCCACCCGCGACGACGTCCCCAGGGCCGTACGCACCCTCGCCGCCGCGTTCGCCGACTACCCC
GCCACGCGCCACACCGTCGATCCGGACCGCCACATCGAGCGGGTCACCGAGCTGCAAGAACTCTTCCTCA
CGCGCGTCGGGCTCGACATCGGCAAGGTGTGGGTCGCGGACGACGGCGCCGCGGTGGCGGTCTGGACCAC
GCCGGAGAGCGTCGAAGCGGGGGCGGTGTTCGCCGAGATCGGCCCGCGCATGGCCGAGTTGAGCGGTTCC
CGGCTGGCCGCGCAGCAACAGATGGAAGGCCTCCTGGCGCCGCACCGGCCCAAGGAGCCCGCGTGGTTCC
TGGCCACCGTCGGCGTCTCGCCCGACCACCAGGGCAAGGGTCTGGGCAGCGCCGTCGTGCTCCCCGGAGT
GGAGGCGGCCGAGCGCGCCGGGGTGCCCGCCTTCCTGGAGACCTCCGCGCCCCGCAACCTCCCCTTCTAC
GAGCGGCTCGGCTTCACCGTCACCGCCGACGTCGAGGTGCCCGAAGGACCGCGCACCTGGTGCATGACCC
GCAAGCCCGGTGCCTGACGCCCGCCCCACGACCCGCAGCGCCCGACCGAAAGGAGCGCACGACCCCATGC
ATCGATTAGTCCAATTTGTTAAAGACAGGATATCAGTGGTCCAGGCTCTAGTTTTGACTCAACAATATCA
CCAGCTGAAGCCTATAGAGTACGAGCCATAGATAAAATAAAAGATTTTATTTAGTCTCCAGAAAAAGGGG
GGAATGAAAGACCCCACCTGTAGGTTTGGCAAGCTAGCTTAAGTAACGCCATTTTGCAAGGCATGGAAAA
ATACATAACTGAGAATAGAGAAGTTCAGATCAAGGTCAGGAACAGATGGAACAGGGTCGACCCTAGAGAA
CCATCAGATGTTTCCAGGGTGCCCCAAGGACCTGAAATGACCCTGTGCCTTATTTGAACTAACCAATCAG
TTCGCTTCTCGCTTCTGTTCGCGCGCTTCTGCTCCCCGAGCTCAATAAAAGAGCCCACAACCCCTCACTC
GGGGCGCCAGTCCTCCGATTGACTGAGTCGCCCGGGTACCCGTGTATCCAATAAACCCTCTTGCAGTTGC
ATCCGACTTGTGGTCTCGCTGTTCCTTGGGAGGGTCTCCTCTGAGTGATTGACTACCCGTCAGCGGGGGT
CTTTCATTTGGGGGCTCGTCCGGGATCGGGAGACCCCTGCCCAGGGACCACCGACCCACCACCGGGAGGT
AAGCTGGCTGCCTCGCGCGTTTCGGTGATGACGGTGAAAACCTCTGACACATGCAGCTCCCGGAGACGGT
CACAGCTTGTCTGTAAGCGGATGCCGGGAGCAGACAAGCCCGTCAGGGCGCGTCAGCGGGTGTTGGCGGG
TGTCGGGGCGCAGCCATGACCCAGTCACGTAGCGATAGCGGAGTGTAGATCCGGCTGTGGAATGTGTGTC
AGTTAGGGTGTGGAAAGTCCCCAGGCTCCCCAGCAGGCAGAAGTATGCAAAGCATGCATCTCAATTAGTC
AGCAACCAGGTGTGGAAAGTCCCCAGGCTCCCCAGCAGGCAGAAGTATGCAAAGCATGCATCTCAATTAG
TCAGCAACCATAGTCCCGCCCCTAACTCCGCCCATCCCGCCCCTAACTCCGCCCAGTTCCGCCCATTCTC
CGCCCCATGGCTGACTAATTTTTTTTATTTATGCAGAGGCCGAGGCCGCCTCGGCCTCTGAGCTATTCCA
GAAGTAGTGAGGAGGCTTTTTTGGAGGCCTAGGCTTTTGCAAAAAGCTTACTGGCTTAACTATGCGGCAT
CAGAGCAGATTGTACTGAGAGTGCACCATATGCGGTGTGAAATACCGCACAGATGCGTAAGGAGAAAATA
CCGCATCAGGCGCTCTTCCGCTTCCTCGCTCACTGACTCGCTGCGCTCGGTCGTTCGGCTGCGGCGAGCG
GTATCAGCTCACTCAAAGGCGGTAATACGGTTATCCACAGAATCAGGGGATAACGCAGGAAAGAACATGT
GAGCAAAAGGCCAGCAAAAGGCCAGGAACCGTAAAAAGGCCGCGTTGCTGGCGTTTTTCCATAGGCTCCG
CCCCCCTGACGAGCATCACAAAAATCGACGCTCAAGTCAGAGGTGGCGAAACCCGACAGGACTATAAAGA
TACCAGGCGTTTCCCCCTGGAAGCTCCCTCGTGCGCTCTCCTGTTCCGACCCTGCCGCTTACCGGATACC
TGTCCGCCTTTCTCCCTTCGGGAAGCGTGGCGCTTTCTCATAGCTCACGCTGTAGGTATCTCAGTTCGGT
GTAGGTCGTTCGCTCCAAGCTGGGCTGTGTGCACGAACCCCCCGTTCAGCCCGACCGCTGCGCCTTATCC
GGTAACTATCGTCTTGAGTCCAACCCGGTAAGACACGACTTATCGCCACTGGCAGCAGCCACTGGTAACA
GGATTAGCAGAGCGAGGTATGTAGGCGGTGCTACAGAGTTCTTGAAGTGGTGGCCTAACTACGGCTACAC
TAGAAGAACAGTATTTGGTATCTGCGCTCTGCTGAAGCCAGTTACCTTCGGAAAAAGAGTTGGTAGCTCT
TGATCCGGCAAACAAACCACCGCTGGTAGCGGTGGTTTTTTTGTTTGCAAGCAGCAGATTACGCGCAGAA
AAAAAGGATCTCAAGAAGATCCTTTGATCTTTTCTACGGGGTCTGACGCTCAGTGGAACGAAAACTCACG
TTAAGGGATTTTGGTCATGAGATTATCAAAAAGGATCTTCACCTAGATCCTTTTAAATTAAAAATGAAGT
TTTAAATCAATCTAAAGTATATATGAGTAAACTTGGTCTGACAGTTACCAATGCTTAATCAGTGAGGCAC
CTATCTCAGCGATCTGTCTATTTCGTTCATCCATAGTTGCCTGACTCCCCGTCGTGTAGATAACTACGAT
ACGGGAGGGCTTACCATCTGGCCCCAGTGCTGCAATGATACCGCGAGACCCACGCTCACCGGCTCCAGAT
TTATCAGCAATAAACCAGCCAGCCGGAAGGGCCGAGCGCAGAAGTGGTCCTGCAACTTTATCCGCCTCCA
TCCAGTCTATTAATTGTTGCCGGGAAGCTAGAGTAAGTAGTTCGCCAGTTAATAGTTTGCGCAACGTTGT
TGCCATTGCTACAGGCATCGTGGTGTCACGCTCGTCGTTTGGTATGGCTTCATTCAGCTCCGGTTCCCAA
CGATCAAGGCGAGTTACATGATCCCCCATGTTGTGCAAAAAAGCGGTTAGCTCCTTCGGTCCTCCGATCG
TTGTCAGAAGTAAGTTGGCCGCAGTGTTATCACTCATGGTTATGGCAGCACTGCATAATTCTCTTACTGT
CATGCCATCCGTAAGATGCTTTTCTGTGACTGGTGAGTACTCAACCAAGTCATTCTGAGAATAGTGTATG
CGGCGACCGAGTTGCTCTTGCCCGGCGTCAATACGGGATAATACCGCGCCACATAGCAGAACTTTAAAAG
TGCTCATCATTGGAAAACGTTCTTCGGGGCGAAAACTCTCAAGGATCTTACCGCTGTTGAGATCCAGTTC
GATGTAACCCACTCGTGCACCCAACTGATCTTCAGCATCTTTTACTTTCACCAGCGTTTCTGGGTGAGCA
AAAACAGGAAGGCAAAATGCCGCAAAAAAGGGAATAAGGGCGACACGGAAATGTTGAATACTCATACTCT
TCCTTTTTCAATATTATTGAAGCATTTATCAGGGTTATTGTCTCATGAGCGGATACATATTTGAATGTAT
TTAGAAAAATAAACAAATAGGGGTTCCGCGCACATTTCCCCGAAAAGTGCCACCTAAATTGTAAGCGTTA
ATATTTTGTTAAAATTCGCGTTAAATTTTTGTTAAATCAGCTCATTTTTTAACCAATAGGCCGAAATCGG
CAAAATCCCTTAATTATTGAAGCATTTATCAGGGTTATTGTCTCATGAGCGGATACATATTTGAATGTAT
TTAGAAAAATAAACAAATAGGGGTTCCGCGCACATTTCCCCGAAAAGTGCCACCTGACGTCTAAGAAACC
ATTATTATCATGACATTAACCTATAAAAATAGGCGTATCACGAGGCCCTTTCGTCTTCAAGAATTAGCTT
GGCCATTGCATACGTTGTATCCATATCATAATATGTACATTTATATTGGCTCATGTCCAACATTACCGCC
ATGTTGACATTGATTATTGACTAGTTATTAATAGTAATCAATTACGGGGTCATTAGTTCATAGCCCATAT
ATGGAGTTCCGCGTTACATAACTTACGGTAAATGGCCCGCCTGGCTGACCGCCCAACGACCCCCGCCCAT
TGACGTCAATAATGACGTATGTTCCCATAGTAACGCCAATAGGGACTTTCCATTGACGTCAATGGGTGGA
GTATTTACGGTAAACTGCCCACTTGGCAGTACATCAAGTGTATCATATGCCAAGTACGCCCCCTATTGAC
GTCAATGACGGTAAATGGCCCGCCTGGCATTATGCCCAGTACATGACCTTATGGGACTTTCCTACTTGGC
AGTACATCTACGTATTAGTCATCGCTATTACCATGGTGATGCGGTTTTGGCAGTACATCAATGGGCGTGG
ATAGCGGTTTGACTCACGGGGATTTCCAAGTCTCCACCCCATTGACGTCAATGGGAGTTTGTTTTGGCAC
CAAAATCAACGGGACTTTCCAAAATGTCGTAACAACTCCGCCCCATTGACGCAAATGGGCGGTAGGCGTG
TACGGTGGGAGGTCTATATAAGCAGAGCTCAATAAAAGAGCCCACAACCCCTCACTCGGCGCGCCAGTCT
TCCGATAGACTGCGTCGCCCGGGTACCCGTATTCCCAATAAAGCCTCTTGCTGTTTGCATCCGAATCGTG
GTCTCGCTGTTCCTTGGGAGGGTCTCCTCTGAGTGATTGACTACCCACGACGGGGGTCTTTCATTTGGGG
GCTCGTCCGGGATTTGGAGACCCCTGCCCAGGGACCACCGACCCACCACCGGGAGGTAAGCTGGCCAGCA
ACTTATCTGTGTCTGTCCGATTGTCTAGTGTCTATGTTTGATGTTATGCGCCTGCGTCTGTACTAGTTAG
CTAACTAGCTCTGTATCTGGCGGACCCGTGGTGGAACTGACGAGTTCTGAACACCCGGCCGCAACCCTGG
GAGACGTCCCAGGGACTTTGGGGGCCGTTTTTGTGGCCCGACCTGAGGAAGGGAGTCGATGTGGAATCCG
ACCCCGTCAGGATATGTGGTTCTGGTAGGAGACGAGAACCTAAAACAGTTCCCGCCTCCGTCTGAATTTT
TGCTTTCGGTTTGGAACCGAAGCCGCGCGTCTTGTCTGCTGCAGCGCTGCAGCATCGTTCTGTGTTGTCT
CTGTCTGACTGTGTTTCTGTATTTGTCTGAAAATTAGGGCCAGACTGTTACCACTCCCTTAAGTTTGACC
TTAGGTCACTGGAAAGATGTCGAGCGGATCGCTCACAACCAGTCGGTAGATGTCAAGAAGAGACGTTGGG
TTACCTTCTGCTCTGCAGAATGGCCAACCTTTAACGTCGGATGGCCGCGAGACGGCACCTTTAACCGAGA
CCTCATCACCCAGGTTAAGATCAAGGTCTTTTCACCTGGCCCGCATGGACACCCAGACCAGGTCCCCTAC
ATCGTGACCTGGGAAGCCTTGGCTTTTGACCCCCCTCCCTGGGTCAAGCCCTTTGTACACCCTAAGCCTC
CGCCTCCTCTTCCTCCATCCGCCCCGTCTCTCCCCCTTGAACCTCCTCGTTCGACCCCGCCTCGATCCTC
CCTTTATCCAGCCCTCACTCCTTCTCTAGGCGCCGGAATTGAAGATCTGTCGACAAGGTCGGGCAGGAA
Features (pLannotate 1.2.2; 20 found; start..end, strand, type, name):
      1..241     +  promoter       U6 promoter: RNA polymerase III promoter for human U6 snRNA
    352..423     +  promoter       SV40 promoter (fragment): SV40 enhancer and early promoter
    450..660     +  promoter       SV40 promoter: SV40 early promoter
    678..1277    +  CDS            PuroR: puromycin N-acetyltransferase; pac from Streptomyces alboniger; confers resistance to puromycin
   1331..1431    +  CDS            env (fragment): murine leukemia virus gPr80 envelope polyprotein precursor; env; proteolytically cleaved into gp70SU and p15TM subunits
   1473..1898    +  LTR            3' LTR (ΔU3): self-inactivating 3' long terminal repeat (LTR) from Moloney murine leukemia virus
   1967..2007    +  CDS            rop (fragment): Rop protein, which maintains plasmids at low copy number; rop
   2109..2147    +  misc_feature   bom (fragment): basis of mobility region from pBR322
   2164..2493    +  promoter       SV40 promoter: SV40 enhancer and early promoter
   2499..2600    +  misc_feature   bom (fragment): basis of mobility region from pBR322
   2786..3374    -  rep_origin     ori: high-copy-number ColE1/pMB1/pBR322/pUC origin of replication
   3545..4405    -  CDS            AmpR: β-lactamase; bla; confers resistance to ampicillin, carbenicillin, and related antibiotics
   4406..4510    -  promoter       AmpR promoter: bla
   4536..4632    -  rep_origin     M13 ori (fragment): M13 bacteriophage origin of replication; arrow indicates direction of (+) strand synthesis
   4633..4720    -  promoter       AmpR promoter (fragment): bla
   4906..5285    +  enhancer       CMV enhancer: human cytomegalovirus immediate early enhancer
   5286..5489    +  promoter       CMV promoter: human cytomegalovirus (CMV) immediate early promoter
   5490..5665    +  LTR            5' LTR (truncated): truncated long terminal repeat from Moloney murine sarcoma virus
   5787..6061    +  misc_feature   MESV Ψ (fragment): packaging signal of murine embryonic stem cell virus
   6128..6544    +  CDS            gag (truncated): truncated Moloney murine leukemia virus (MMLV) gag gene lacking the start codon
