[The description below was written by a language model from this plasmid's Addgene catalogue record and pLannotate feature annotations shown in this document.]
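Description:
pMKO.1-shEsco2 is a gammaretroviral RNAi vector built on the pMKO.1 puro backbone, carrying a short hairpin RNA directed against mouse Esco2. The hairpin was cloned between the AgeI and EcoRI sites, with AgeI destroyed in the process, immediately downstream of a human U6 RNA polymerase III promoter, which drives high-level expression of the short transcript that is processed into an siRNA. Following the shRNA cassette, an SV40 early promoter drives the puromycin N-acetyltransferase gene, allowing selection of stably transduced mammalian cells with puromycin.

The viral portion has a hybrid 5′ end in which the CMV enhancer and promoter are fused to a truncated 5′ LTR. This supports strong transcription of the genomic RNA in packaging cells. It is followed by a Ψ packaging signal that extends into a truncated gag region lacking its start codon, which promotes efficient encapsidation. The 3′ LTR is annotated as a U3-deleted, self-inactivating Moloney murine leukemia virus LTR, so after reverse transcription and integration the provirus should lack LTR promoter activity, and expression should come from the internal U6 and SV40 promoters. Because gag is truncated, only a fragment of env is present, and no pol is annotated, the viral proteins must be supplied in trans by packaging cells.

In bacteria the plasmid replicates from a high-copy ColE1/pUC-type origin and is selected with ampicillin. The catalogue lists a total size of 6,369 bp, whereas the sequenced record is 6,579 nt, a discrepancy the record does not explain. The vector is intended for stable knockdown of Esco2 in mouse cells, and its associated publication concerns adipocyte progenitor quiescence.
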