Addgene plasmid #160957: pMKO.1-shEsco2
Purpose: Esco2 shRNA in pMKO.1 retroviral vector
Depositing lab: Matthew Steinhauser. Depositing organization: Brigham and Women's Hospital. Publication: Targeting nuclear receptor NR4A1-dependent adipocyte progenitor quiescence promotes metabolic adaptation to obesity. Zhang Y, Federation AJ, Kim S, O'Keefe JP, Lun M, Xiang D, Brown JD, Steinhauser ML. J Clin Invest. 2018 Nov 1;128(11):4898-4911. doi: 10.1172/JCI98353. Epub 2018 Oct 2. PubMed 30277475.
Backbone
  Vector backbone: pMKO.1 puro
  Backbone manufacturer: Addgene 8452
  Backbone size w/o insert (bp): 6340
  Total vector size (bp): 6369
  Vector type: Retroviral, RNAi
  Selectable markers: Puromycin
Growth in bacteria
  Bacterial resistance: Ampicillin, 100 μg/mL
  Growth temperature: 37°C
  Growth strain: NEB Stable
  Copy number: High Copy
Gene/Insert
  Gene/Insert name: Esco2 shRNA
  gRNA/shRNA sequence: TRCN0000077181: CTGCCAAATATCAACCAAATT
  Species: M. musculus (mouse)
  Entrez Gene: Esco2 (a.k.a. 2410004I17Rik, D030072L07Rik)
  Promoter: U6
  Cloning method: Restriction Enzyme; 5′ cloning site AgeI (destroyed during cloning); 3′ cloning site EcoRI (not destroyed)
  Sequencing primers: 5′ hU6; 3′ pMKO.1 Rev: GCTTGTACTCGGTCATGGTAAGC
Terms and licenses: Academic/Nonprofit Terms; Industry Terms: Not Available to Industry
How to cite: pMKO.1-shEsco2 was a gift from Matthew Steinhauser (Addgene plasmid # 160957 ; http://n2t.net/addgene:160957 ; RRID:Addgene_160957)
